>Addgene plasmid #155038 | pVenus-N-SLC35B2 | addgene full sequence | sequence record 307607 | Addgene NGS Result
TAGTTATTAATAGTAATCAATTACGGGGTCATTAGTTCATAGCCCATATATGGAGTTCCGCGTTACATAA
CTTACGGTAAATGGCCCGCCTGGCTGACCGCCCAACGACCCCCGCCCATTGACGTCAATAATGACGTATG
TTCCCATAGTAACGCCAATAGGGACTTTCCATTGACGTCAATGGGTGGAGTATTTACGGTAAACTGCCCA
CTTGGCAGTACATCAAGTGTATCATATGCCAAGTACGCCCCCTATTGACGTCAATGACGGTAAATGGCCC
GCCTGGCATTATGCCCAGTACATGACCTTATGGGACTTTCCTACTTGGCAGTACATCTACGTATTAGTCA
TCGCTATTACCATGGTGATGCGGTTTTGGCAGTACATCAATGGGCGTGGATAGCGGTTTGACTCACGGGG
ATTTCCAAGTCTCCACCCCATTGACGTCAATGGGAGTTTGTTTTGGCACCAAAATCAACGGGACTTTCCA
AAATGTCGTAACAACTCCGCCCCATTGACGCAAATGGGCGGTAGGCGTGTACGGTGGGAGGTCTATATAA
GCAGAGCTGGTTTAGTGAACCGTCAGATCCGCTAGCGCTACCGGACTCAGATCTCGAGCTCAAGCTTCGA
ATTCGCCACCATGGACGCCAGATGGTGGGCAGTGGTGGTGCTGGCTGCGTTCCCCTCCCTAGGGGCAGGT
GGGGAGACTCCCGAAGCCCCTCCGGAGTCATGGACCCAGCTATGGTTCTTCCGATTTGTGGTGAATGCTG
CTGGCTATGCCAGCTTTATGGTACCTGGCTACCTCCTGGTGCAGTACTTCAGGCGGAAGAACTACCTGGA
GACCGGTAGGGGCCTCTGCTTTCCCCTGGTGAAAGCTTGTGTGTTTGGCAATGAGCCCAAGGCCTCTGAT
GAGGTTCCCCTGGCGCCCCGAACAGAGGCGGCAGAGACCACCCCGATGTGGCAGGCCCTGAAGCTGCTCT
TCTGTGCCACAGGGCTCCAGGTGTCTTATCTGACTTGGGGTGTGCTGCAGGAAAGAGTGATGACCCGCAG
CTATGGGGCCACAGCCACATCACCGGGTGAGCGCTTTACGGACTCGCAGTTCCTGGTGCTAATGAACCGA
GTGCTGGCACTGATTGTGGCTGGCCTCTCCTGTGTTCTCTGCAAGCAGCCCCGGCATGGGGCACCCATGT
ACCGGTACTCCTTTGCCAGCCTGTCCAATGTGCTTAGCAGCTGGTGCCAATACGAAGCTCTTAAGTTCGT
CAGCTTCCCCACCCAGGTGCTGGCCAAGGCCTCTAAGGTGATCCCTGTCATGCTGATGGGAAAGCTTGTG
TCTCGGCGCAGCTACGAACACTGGGAGTACCTGACAGCCACCCTCATCTCCATTGGGGTCAGCATGTTTC
TGCTATCCAGCGGACCAGAGCCCCGCAGCTCCCCAGCCACCACACTCTCAGGCCTCATCTTACTGGCAGG
TTATATTGCTTTTGACAGCTTCACCTCAAACTGGCAGGATGCCCTGTTTGCCTATAAGATGTCATCGGTG
CAGATGATGTTTGGGGTCAATTTCTTCTCCTGCCTCTTCACAGTGGGCTCACTGCTAGAACAGGGGGCCC
TACTGGAGGGAACCCGCTTCATGGGGCGACACAGTGAGTTTGCTGCCCATGCCCTGCTACTCTCCATCTG
CTCCGCATGTGGCCAGCTCTTCATCTTTTACACCATTGGGCAGTCTGGGGCTGCCGTCTTCACCATCATC
ATGACCCTCCGCCAGGCCTTTGCCATCCTTCTTTCCTGCCTTCTCTATGGCCACACTGTCACTGTGGTGG
GAGGGCTGGGGGTGGCTGTGGTCTTTGCTGCCCTCCTGCTCAGAGTCTACGCGCGGGGCCGTCTAAAGCA
ACGGGGAAAGAAGGCTGTGCCTGTTGAGTCTCCTGTGCAGAAGGTTGCGGATCCACCGGTCGCCACCATG
GTGAGCAAGGGCGAGGAGCTGTTCACCGGGGTGGTGCCCATCCTGGTCGAGCTGGACGGCGACGTAAACG
GCCACAAGTTCAGCGTGTCCGGCGAGGGCGAGGGCGATGCCACCTACGGCAAGCTGACCCTGAAGCTGAT
CTGCACCACCGGCAAGCTGCCCGTGCCCTGGCCCACCCTCGTGACCACCCTGGGCTACGGCCTGCAGTGC
TTCGCCCGCTACCCCGACCACATGAAGCAGCACGACTTCTTCAAGTCCGCCATGCCCGAAGGCTACGTCC
AGGAGCGCACCATCTTCTTCAAGGACGACGGCAACTACAAGACCCGCGCCGAGGTGAAGTTCGAGGGCGA
CACCCTGGTGAACCGCATCGAGCTGAAGGGCATCGACTTCAAGGAGGACGGCAACATCCTGGGGCACAAG
CTGGAGTACAACTACAACAGCCACAACGTCTATATCACCGCCGACAAGCAGAAGAACGGCATCAAGGCCA
ACTTCAAGATCCGCCACAACATCGAGGACGGCGGCGTGCAGCTCGCCGACCACTACCAGCAGAACACCCC
CATCGGCGACGGCCCCGTGCTGCTGCCCGACAACCACTACCTGAGCTACCAGTCCGCCCTGAGCAAAGAC
CCCAACGAGAAGCGCGATCACATGGTCCTGCTGGAACGCGTGACCGCCGCCGGGATCACTCTCGGCATGG
ACGAGCTGTACAAGTAAAGCGGCCGCGACTCTAGATCATAATCAGCCATACCACATTTGTAGAGGTTTTA
CTTGCTTTAAAAAACCTCCCACACCTCCCCCTGAACCTGAAACATAAAATGAATGCAATTGTTGTTGTTA
ACTTGTTTATTGCAGCTTATAATGGTTACAAATAAAGCAATAGCATCACAAATTTCACAAATAAAGCATT
TTTTTCACTGCATTCTAGTTGTGGTTTGTCCAAACTCATCAATGTATCTTAAGGCGTAAATTGTAAGCGT
TAATATTTTGTTAAAATTCGCGTTAAATTTTTGTTAAATCAGCTCATTTTTTAACCAATAGGCCGAAATC
GGCAAAATCCCTTATAAATCAAAAGAATAGACCGAGATAGGGT
[37 nt withheld, positions 3054-3090]
AAAGAACGTGGACTCCAACGTCAAAGG
[49 nt withheld, positions 3118-3166]
T
[91 nt withheld, positions 3168-3258]
G
[124 nt withheld, positions 3260-3383]
CAGGTGGCACTTTTCGGGGAAATGTGCGCGGAACCCCTATTTGTTTATTTTTCTAAATACATTCAAATAT
GTATCCGCTCATGAGACAATAACCCTGATAAATGCTTCAATAATATTGAAAAAGGAAGAGTCCTGAGGCG
GAAAGAACCAGCTGTGGAATGTGTGTCAGTTAGGGTGTGGAAAGTCCCCAGGCTCCCCAGCAGGCAGAAG
TATGCAAAGCATGCATCTCAATTAGTCAGCAACCAGGTGTGGAAAGTCCCCAGGCTCCCCAGCAGGCAGA
AGTATGCAAAGCATGCATCTCAATTAGTCAGCAACCATAGTCCCGCCCCTAACTCCGCCCATCCCGCCCC
TAACTCCGCCCAGTTCCGCCCATTCTCCGCCCCATGGCTGACTAATTTTTTTTATTTATGCAGAGGCCGA
GGCCGCCTCGGCCTCTGAGCTATTCCAGAAGTAGTGAGGAGGCTTTTTTGGAGGCCTAGGCTTTTGCAAA
GATCGATCAAGAGACAGGATGAGGATCGTTTCGCATGATTGAACAAGATGGATTGCACGCAGGTTCTCCG
GCCGCTTGGGTGGAGAGGCTATTCGGCTATGACTGGGCACAACAGACAATCGGCTGCTCTGATGCCGCCG
TGTTCCGGCTGTCAGCGCAGGGGCGCCCGGTTCTTTTTGTCAAGACCGACCTGTCCGGTGCCCTGAATGA
ACTGCAAGACGAGGCAGCGCGGCTATCGTGGCTGGCCACGACGGGCGTTCCTTGCGCAGCTGTGCTCGAC
GTTGTCACTGAAGCGGGAAGGGACTGGCTGCTATTGGGCGAAGTGCCGGGGCAGGATCTCCTGTCATCTC
ACCTTGCTCCTGCCGAGAAAGTATCCATCATGGCTGATGCAATGCGGCGGCTGCATACGCTTGATCCGGC
TACCTGCCCATTCGACCACCAAGCGAAACATCGCATCGAGCGAGCACGTACTCGGATGGAAGCCGGTCTT
GTCGATCAGGATGATCTGGACGAAGAGCATCAGGGGCTCGCGCCAGCCGAACTGTTCGCCAGGCTCAAGG
CGAGCATGCCCGACGGCGAGGATCTCGTCGTGACCCATGGCGATGCCTGCTTGCCGAATATCATGGTGGA
AAATGGCCGCTTTTCTGGATTCATCGACTGTGGCCGGCTGGGTGTGGCGGACCGCTATCAGGACATAGCG
TTGGCTACCCGTGATATTGCTGAAGAGCTTGGCGGCGAATGGGCTGACCGCTTCCTCGTGCTTTACGGTA
TCGCCGCTCCCGATTCGCAGCGCATCGCCTTCTATCGCCTTCTTGACGAGTTCTTCTGAGCGGGACTCTG
GGGTTCGAAATGACCGACCAAGCGACGCCCAACCTGCCATCACGAGATTTCGATTCCACCGCCGCCTTCT
ATGAAAGGTTGGGCTTCGGAATCGTTTTCCGGGACGCCGGCTGGATGATCCTCCAGCGCGGGGATCTCAT
GCTGGAGTTCTTCGCCCACCCTAGGGGGAGGCTAACTGAAACACGGAAGGAGACAATACCGGAAGGAACC
CGCGCTATGACGGCAATAAAAAGACAGAATAAAACGCACGGTGTTGGGTCGTTTGTTCATAAACGCGGGG
TTCGGTCCCAGGGCTGGCACTCTGTCGATACCCCACCGAGACCCCATTGGGGCCAATACGCCCGCGTTTC
TTCCTTTTCCCCACCCCACCCCCCAAGTTCGGGTGAAGGCCCAGGGCTCGCAGCCAACGTCGGGGCGGCA
GGCCCTGCCATAGCCTCAGGTTACTCATATATACTTTAGATTGATTTAAAACTTCATTTTTAATTTAAAA
GGATCTAGGTGAAGATCCTTTTTGATAATCTCATGACCAAAATCCCTTAACGTGAGTTTTCGTTCCACTG
AGCGTCAGACCCCGTAGAAAAGATCAAAGGATCTTCTTGAGATCCTTTTTTTCTGCGCGTAATCTGCTGC
TTGCAAACAAAAAAACCACCGCTACCAGCGGTGGTTTGTTTGCCGGATCAAGAGCTACCAACTCTTTTTC
CGAAGGTAACTGGCTTCAGCAGAGCGCAGATACCAAATACTGTTCTTCTAGTGTAGCCGTAGTTAGGCCA
CCACTTCAAGAACTCTGTAGCACCGCCTACATACCTCGCTCTGCTAATCCTGTTACCAGTGGCTGCTGCC
AGTGGCGATAAGTCGTGTCTTACCGGGTTGGACTCAAGACGATAGTTACCGGATAAGGCGCAGCGGTCGG
GCTGAACGGGGGGTTCGTGCACACAGCCCAGCTTGGAGCGAACGACCTACACCGAACTGAGATACCTACA
GCGTGAGCTATGAGAAAGCGCCACGCTTCCCGAAGGGAGAAAGGCGGACAGGTATCCGGTAAGCGGCAGG
GTCGGAACAGGAGAGCGCACGAGGGAGCTTCCAGGGGGAAACGCCTGGTATCTTTATAGTCCTGTCGGGT
TTCGCCACCTCTGACTTGAGCGTCGATTTTTGTGATGCTCGTCAGGGGGGCGGAGCCTATGGAAAAACGC
CAGCAACGCGGCCTTTTTACGGTTCCTGGCCTTTTGCTGGCCTTTTGCTCACATGTTCTTTCCTGCGTTA
TCCCCTGATTCTGTGGATAACCGTATTACCGCCATGCAT
Features (pLannotate 1.2.2; 15 found; start..end, strand, type, name):
     61..364     +  enhancer       CMV enhancer: human cytomegalovirus immediate early enhancer
    365..568     +  promoter       CMV promoter: human cytomegalovirus (CMV) immediate early promoter
    591..634     +  misc_feature   MCS (fragment): multiple cloning site
    641..1936    +  CDS            SLC35B2: S35B2_HUMAN - Also known as PAPST1. Experimental evidence at protein level: Swiss-Prot protein existence level 1. Mediates the transport of adenosine 3'-phospho 5'- phosphosulfate (PAPS), from cytosol into Golgi. PAPS is a universal sulfuryl donor for sulfation events that take place in the Golgi. May indirectly participate in activation of the NF-kappa-B and MAPK pathways. From Homo sapiens (Human).
   1958..2677    +  CDS            Venus: yellow fluorescent protein (YFP) with fast and efficient maturation (Nagai et al., 2002) mammalian codon-optimized
   2694..2777    +  CDS            large T antigen (fragment): large T antigen from SV40 (simian virus 40)
   2800..2921    +  polyA_signal   SV40 poly(A) signal: SV40 polyadenylation signal
   2955..3383    -  rep_origin     f1 ori (sequence partly withheld): f1 bacteriophage origin of replication; arrow indicates direction of (+) strand synthesis
   3410..3514    +  promoter       AmpR promoter: bla
   3516..3873    +  promoter       SV40 promoter: SV40 enhancer and early promoter
   3908..4702    +  CDS            NeoR/KanR: aminoglycoside phosphotransferase from Tn5; aph(3')-II (or nptII); confers resistance to neomycin, kanamycin, and G418 (Geneticin®)
   4723..4875    +  CDS            ble (fragment): BLE_KLEPN - Experimental evidence at protein level: Swiss-Prot protein existence level 1. Binding protein with a strong affinity to the bleomycin family of antibiotics. Binds to CL990; an antimitotic-antibiotic compound. From Klebsiella pneumoniae.
   4934..4981    +  polyA_signal   HSV TK poly(A) signal: herpes simplex virus thymidine kinase polyadenylation signal (Cole and Stacy, 1985)
   5072..5088    -  polyA_signal   bGH poly(A) signal (fragment): bovine growth hormone polyadenylation signal
   5310..5898    +  rep_origin     ori: high-copy-number ColE1/pMB1/pBR322/pUC origin of replication
