[The description below was written by a language model from this plasmid's Addgene catalogue record and pLannotate feature annotations shown in this document.]
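Description:
pVenus-N-SLC35B2 is a mammalian expression plasmid of about 6 kb built on the pEGFP-N1 backbone, in which the fluorescent protein position is occupied by Venus, a fast-maturing, mammalian codon-optimized yellow fluorescent protein. It is propagated in E. coli from a high-copy ColE1/pUC-type origin and also carries an f1 phage origin. A single NeoR/KanR (Tn5 aminoglycoside phosphotransferase) gene serves both hosts. A bacterial bla-type promoter drives it for kanamycin selection in bacteria. The adjacent SV40 enhancer/early promoter, paired with an HSV TK polyadenylation signal, drives it in mammalian cells, allowing G418 selection. The short annotated fragments of ble, SV40 large T antigen and bGH poly(A) appear to be partial sequence matches within the backbone rather than functional elements.

The payload is the human SLC35B2 coding sequence (also known as PAPST1), roughly 1.3 kb, cloned between EcoRI and BamHI sites of the multiple cloning site, both of which are retained. It sits downstream of the CMV immediate early enhancer and promoter and upstream of Venus, so the protein is produced with Venus at its C terminus, and the transcript ends at the SV40 poly(A) signal. SLC35B2 transports the universal sulfate donor PAPS from the cytosol into the Golgi, where sulfation reactions occur. The depositor notes an F362S substitution relative to the NCBI reference protein. Its effect on function is unknown, although the plasmid worked in experiments examining the protein's localization. The construct is intended for transient expression of SLC35B2-Venus in mammalian cells. It was deposited with a study of the endocytic entry of alpha-synuclein fibrils and polycation-bearing cargos.
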