Addgene plasmid #155038: pVenus-N-SLC35B2
Purpose: Transient expression of SLC35B2-Venus
Depositing lab: Yihong Ye. Depositing organization: National Institute of Diabetes & Digestive & Kidney Diseases (NIDDK). Publication: A myosin-7B-dependent endocytosis pathway mediates cellular entry of alpha-synuclein fibrils and polycation-bearing cargos. Zhang Q, Xu Y, Lee J, Jarnik M, Wu X, Bonifacino JS, Shen J, Ye Y. Proc Natl Acad Sci U S A. 2020 May 19;117(20):10865-10875. doi: 10.1073/pnas.1918617117. Epub 2020 May 4. PubMed 32366666.
Backbone
  Vector backbone: pEGFP-N1
  Vector type: Mammalian Expression
  Selectable markers: Neomycin (select with G418)
Growth in bacteria
  Bacterial resistance: Kanamycin, 50 μg/mL
  Growth temperature: 37°C
  Growth strain: DH5alpha
  Copy number: High Copy
Gene/Insert
  Gene/Insert name: SLC35B2 (alt name: PAPST1)
  Species: H. sapiens (human)
  Insert size (bp): 1299
  Mutation: See depositor comments below
  GenBank ID: NM_178148
  Entrez Gene: SLC35B2 (a.k.a. HLD26, PAPST1, SLL, UGTrel4)
  Promoter: CMV
  Tag / fusion protein: Venus (C terminal on insert)
  Cloning method: Restriction Enzyme; 5′ cloning site EcoRI (not destroyed); 3′ cloning site BamHI (not destroyed)
  Sequencing primers: 5′ CMV-F; 3′ EGFP-N
Terms and licenses: Academic/Nonprofit Terms; Industry Terms: Not Available to Industry
Depositor comments: Please note: Plasmid contains a F362S mutation in SLC35B2 compared to the NCBI reference sequence NP_835361.1. It is not known how this mutation affects the protein's function, however this plasmid was functional in experiments to study the localization of this protein.
How to cite: pVenus-N-SLC35B2 was a gift from Yihong Ye (Addgene plasmid # 155038 ; http://n2t.net/addgene:155038 ; RRID:Addgene_155038)
